Addgene plasmid #63075: pKG136
Purpose: Retroviral expression of EGFP-TEV-S-tag CENP-W for protein localization and affinity purification (LAP)
Depositing lab: Iain Cheeseman. Depositing organization: Whitehead Institute for Biomedical Research.
Backbone
  Vector backbone: pIC242
  Vector type: Mammalian Expression, Retroviral
  Selectable markers: Blasticidin
Growth in bacteria
  Bacterial resistance: Ampicillin, 100 μg/mL
  Growth temperature: 37°C
  Growth strain: DH5alpha
  Copy number: High Copy
Gene/Insert
  Gene/Insert name: CENP-W
  Species: H. sapiens (human)
  Insert size (bp): 267
  Mutation: E. coli codon optimized, hardened against Dharmacon siRNA pool
  Entrez Gene: CENPW (a.k.a. C6orf173, CENP-W, CUG2)
  Tag / fusion protein: EGFP (N terminal on backbone); TEV-S (N terminal on backbone)
  Cloning method: Restriction Enzyme; 5′ cloning site XhoI (not destroyed); 3′ cloning site EcoRI (not destroyed)
  Sequencing primers: 5′ oCB21; 3′ oCB22
Terms and licenses: Academic/Nonprofit Terms; Industry Terms: Not Available to Industry
How to cite: pKG136 was a gift from Iain Cheeseman (Addgene plasmid # 63075 ; http://n2t.net/addgene:63075 ; RRID:Addgene_63075)
