[The description below was written by a language model from this plasmid's Addgene catalogue record and pLannotate feature annotations shown in this document.]
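Description:
pKG136 is a Moloney murine leukemia virus-based retroviral vector, built on the pIC242 backbone, for stable mammalian expression of human CENP-W (CENPW, also called C6orf173 or CUG2) carrying an N-terminal localization and affinity purification (LAP) tag. In bacteria the roughly 6.3 kb plasmid is maintained through a high-copy ColE1/pUC-type origin and selected with ampicillin via the β-lactamase gene and its native promoter.

The retroviral unit is bounded by MMLV long terminal repeats and includes an MESV-derived Ψ packaging signal followed by a truncated gag segment lacking its start codon. Together these allow the transcript to be packaged into virions when the viral proteins are supplied in trans by a packaging system. No separate internal promoter is annotated upstream of the fusion, so its expression is presumably driven from the 5′ LTR. The open reading frame runs EGFP, a short linker containing a TEV protease cleavage site, an S-tag, and then the 267 bp CENP-W coding sequence cloned between XhoI and EcoRI sites. The CENP-W sequence is E. coli codon optimized and thereby hardened against a commercial siRNA pool, so the tagged protein can persist while the endogenous transcript is depleted. Downstream, an SV40 enhancer/early promoter paired with the bacterial EM7 promoter drives blasticidin S deaminase, permitting blasticidin selection of transduced cells.

EGFP allows the kinetochore/centromere protein to be imaged. EGFP capture, TEV release and S-tag binding together support tandem affinity purification of CENP-W and its interacting partners. The short large T antigen and lacI fragments in the annotation appear to be backbone remnants rather than functional elements.
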