Features (pLannotate 1.2.2; 19 found; start..end, strand, type, name):
      8..477     +  LTR            LTR: long terminal repeat from Moloney murine leukemia virus
    601..875     +  misc_feature   MESV Ψ (fragment): packaging signal of murine embryonic stem cell virus
    934..1350    +  CDS            gag (truncated): truncated Moloney murine leukemia virus (MMLV) gag gene lacking the start codon
   1391..2107    +  CDS            EGFP: EGFP is a basic (constitutively fluorescent) green fluorescent protein published in 1996, derived from Aequorea victoria. It is reported to be a rapidly-maturing weak dimer with moderate acid sensitivity.
   2134..2152    +  misc_feature   MCS (fragment): pBluescript multiple cloning site
   2153..2172    +  CDS            capTEV™ (fragment): composite tag for in vivo biotinylation, TEV protease cleavage, and 6xHis tagging
   2186..2230    +  CDS            S-Tag: affinity and epitope tag derived from pancreatic ribonuclease A
   2255..2518    +  CDS            CENPW: CENPW_HUMAN - Also known as C6orf173, CUG2. Experimental evidence at protein level: Swiss-Prot protein existence level 1. Component of the CENPA-NAC (nucleosome-associated) complex, a complex that plays a central role in assembly of kinetochore proteins, mitotic progression and chromosome segregation (By similarity). The CENPA-NAC complex recruits the CENPA-CAD (nucleosome distal) complex and may be involved in incorporation of newly synthesized CENPA into centromeres (By similarity). Part of a nucleosome-associated complex that binds specifically to histone H3-containing nucleosomes at the ce
   2522..2558    +  misc_feature   MCS (fragment): multiple cloning site
   2575..2659    +  CDS            large T antigen (fragment): large T antigen from SV40 (simian virus 40)
   2702..3031    +  promoter       SV40 promoter: SV40 enhancer and early promoter
   3046..3093    +  promoter       EM7 promoter: synthetic bacterial promoter&nbsp
   3112..3510    +  CDS            BSD: blasticidin S deaminase; Aspergillus terreus BSD; confers resistance to blasticidin
   3563..4156    +  LTR            LTR: long terminal repeat from Moloney murine leukemia virus
   4165..4211    +  LTR            5' LTR (truncated) (fragment): truncated long terminal repeat from Moloney murine sarcoma virus
   4294..4342    -  CDS            lacI (fragment): lac repressor; lacI; The lac repressor binds to the lac operator to inhibit transcription in E. coli. This inhibition can be relieved by adding lactose or isopropyl-β-D-thiogalactopyranoside (IPTG).
   4528..5116    -  rep_origin     ori: high-copy-number ColE1/pMB1/pBR322/pUC origin of replication
   5294..6154    -  CDS            AmpR: β-lactamase; bla; confers resistance to ampicillin, carbenicillin, and related antibiotics
   6155..6259    -  promoter       AmpR promoter: bla
>Addgene plasmid #63075 | pKG136 | depositor full sequence | sequence record 104389 | Full Sequence
CTGCAGCCTGAATATGGGCCAAACAGGATATCTGTGGTAAGCAGTTCCTGCCCCGGCTCAGGGCCAAGAA
CAGATGGAACAGCTGAATATGGGCCAAACAGGATATCTGTGGTAAGCAGTTCCTGCCCCGGCTCAGGGCC
AAGAACAGATGGTCCCCAGATGCGGTCCAGCCCTCAGCAGTTTCTAGAGAACCATCAGATGTTTCCAGGG
TGCCCCAAGGACCTGAAATGACCCTGTGCCTTATTTGAACTAACCAATCAGTTCGCTTCTCGCTTCTGTT
CGCGCGCTTCTGCTCCCCGAGCTCAATAAAAGAGCCCACAACCCCTCACTCGGGGCGCCAGTCCTCCGAT
TGACTGAGTCGCCCGGGTACCCGTGTATCCAATAAACCCTCTTGCAGTTGCATCCGACTTGTGGTCTCGC
TGTTCCTTGGGAGGGTCTCCTCTGAGTGATTGACTACCCGTCAGCGGGGGTCTTTCATTTGGGGGCTCGT
CCGGGATCGGGAGACCCCTGCCCAGGGACCACCGACCCACCACCGGGAGGTAAGCTGGCCAGCAACTTAT
CTGTGTCTGTCCGATTGTCTAGTGTCTATGACTGATTTTATGCGCCTGCGTCGGTACTAGTTAGCTAACT
AGCTCTGTATCTGGCGGACCCGTGGTGGAACTGACGAGTTCTGAACACCCGGCCGCAACCCTGGGAGACG
TCCCAGGGACTTTGGGGGCCGTTTTTGTGGCCCGACCTGAGGAAGGGAGTCGATGTGGAATCCGACCCCG
TCAGGATATGTGGTTCTGGTAGGAGACGAGAACCTAAAACAGTTCCCGCCTCCGTCTGAATTTTTGCTTT
CGGTTTGGAACCGAAGCCGCGCGTCTTGTCTGCTGCAGCATCGTTCTGTGTTGTCTCTGTCTGACTGTGT
TTCTGTATTTGTCTGAAAATTAGGGCCAGACTGTTACCACTCCCTTAAGTTTGACCTTAGATCACTGGAA
AGATGTCGAGCGGCTCGCTCACAACCAGTCGGTAGATGTCAAGAAGAGACGTTGGGTTACCTTCTGCTCT
GCAGAATGGCCAACCTTTAACGTCGGATGGCCGCGAGACGGCACCTTTAACCGAGACCTCATCACCCAGG
TTAAGATCAAGGTCTTTTCACCTGGCCCGCATGGACACCCAGACCAGGTCCCCTACATCGTGACCTGGGA
AGCCTTGGCTTTTGACCCCCCTCCCTGGGTCAAGCCCTTTGTACACCCTAAGCCTCCGCCTCCTCTTCTT
CCATCCGCGCCGTCTCTCCCCCTTGAACCTCCTCTTTCGACCCCGCCTCAATCCTCCCTTTATCCAGCCC
TCACTCCTTCTCTAGGCGCCGGCCGGATCCCAGTGTGGTGGTACGCTACCGGTCGCCACCATGGTGAGCA
AGGGCGAGGAGCTGTTCACCGGGGTGGTGCCCATCCTGGTCGAGCTGGACGGCGACGTAAACGGCCACAA
GTTCAGCGTGTCCGGCGAGGGCGAGGGCGATGCCACCTACGGCAAGCTGACCCTGAAGTTCATCTGCACC
ACCGGCAAGCTGCCCGTGCCCTGGCCCACCCTCGTGACCACCCTGACCTACGGCGTGCAGTGCTTCAGCC
GCTACCCCGACCACATGAAGCAGCACGACTTCTTCAAGTCCGCCATGCCCGAAGGCTACGTCCAGGAGCG
CACCATCTTCTTCAAGGACGACGGCAACTACAAGACCCGCGCCGAGGTGAAGTTCGAGGGCGACACCCTG
GTGAACCGCATCGAGCTGAAGGGCATCGACTTCAAGGAGGACGGCAACATCCTGGGGCACAAGCTGGAGT
ACAACTACAACAGCCACAACGTCTATATCATGGCCGACAAGCAGAAGAACGGCATCAAGGTGAACTTCAA
GATCCGCCACAACATCGAGGACGGCAGCGTGCAGCTCGCCGACCACTACCAGCAGAACACCCCCATCGGC
GACGGCCCCGTGCTGCTGCCCGACAACCACTACCTGAGCACCCAGTCCGCCCTGAGCAAAGACCCCAACG
AGAAGCGCGATCACATGGTCCTGCTGGAGTTCGTGACCGCCGCCGGGATCACTCTCGGCATGGACGAGCT
GTACAAGTCCGGAGGGGATCGGTGGAGCTCCACCGGTGGCGGCCGCTCTAGAGAGAATCTTTATTTTCAG
GGCGCCGCCAAATTCAAAGAAACCGCTGCTGCTAAATTCGAACGCCAGCACATGGACAGCGGAGGTGGAG
GTACTAGTCTCGAGATGGCACTGTCTACGATTGTGAGTCAGCGTAAACAAATCAAACGTAAAGCCCCTCG
TGGTTTCCTGAAACGTGTGTTTAAACGTAAAAAACCTCAGCTGCGCCTGGAAAAATCAGGTGATCTGCTG
GTTCATCTGAATTGCCTGTTATTCGTCCACCGTCTGGCAGAAGAATCCCGTACTAATGCCTGCGCTTCGA
AATGTCGTGTCATCAACAAAGAACATGTGCTGGCTGCCGCTAAAGTCATTCTGAAAAAATCCCGTGGCTG
AGAATTCTGCAGTCGACGGTACCGCGGGCCCGGGATCCACCGGATCTAGATAACTGATCATAATCAGCCA
TACCACATTTGTAGAGGTTTTACTTGCTTTAAAAAACCTCCCACACCTCCCCCTGAACCTGAAACATAAA
ATGAATGCAATTCGCCAGCACAGTGGTCGACCCTGTGGAATGTGTGTCAGTTAGGGTGTGGAAAGTCCCC
AGGCTCCCCAGCAGGCAGAAGTATGCAAAGCATGCATCTCAATTAGTCAGCAACCAGGTGTGGAAAGTCC
CCAGGCTCCCCAGCAGGCAGAAGTATGCAAAGCATGCATCTCAATTAGTCAGCAACCATAGTCCCGCCCC
TAACTCCGCCCATCCCGCCCCTAACTCCGCCCAGTTCCGCCCATTCTCCGCCCCATGGCTGACTAATTTT
TTTTATTTATGCAGAGGCCGAGGCCGCCTCGGCCTCTGAGCTATTCCAGAAGTAGTGAGGAGGCTTTTTT
GGAGGCCTAGGCTTTTGCAAAAAGCTTGAGCACGTGTTGACAATTAATCATCGGCATAGTATATCGGCAT
AGTATAATACGACAAGGTGAGGAACTAAACCATGGCCAAGCCTTTGTCTCAAGAAGAATCCACCCTCATT
GAAAGAGCAACGGCTACAATCAACAGCATCCCCATCTCTGAAGACTACAGCGTCGCCAGCGCAGCTCTCT
CTAGCGACGGCCGCATCTTCACTGGTGTCAATGTATATCATTTTACTGGGGGACCTTGTGCAGAACTCGT
GGTGCTGGGCACTGCTGCTGCTGCGGCAGCTGGCAACCTGACTTGTATCGTCGCGATCGGAAATGAGAAC
AGGGGCATCTTGAGCCCCTGCGGACGGTGCCGACAGGTGCTTCTCGATCTGCATCCTGGGATCAAAGCCA
TAGTGAAGGACAGTGATGGACAGCCGACGGCAGTTGGGATTCGTGAATTGCTGCCCTCTGGTTATGTGTG
GGAGGGCTAAGCACTTCATCGATAAAATAAAAGATTTTATTTAGTCTCCAGAAAAAGGGGGGAATGAAAG
ACCCCACCTGTAGGTTTGGCAAGCTAGCTTAAGTAACGCCATTTTGCAAGGCATGGAAAAATACATAACT
GAGAATAGAGAAGTTCAGATCAAGGTCAGGAACAGATGGAACAGCTGAATATGGGCCAAACAGGATATCT
GTGGTAAGCAGTTCCTGCCCCGGCTCAGGGCCAAGAACAGATGGAACAGCTGAATATGGGCCAAACAGGA
TATCTGTGGTAAGCAGTTCCTGCCCCGGCTCAGGGCCAAGAACAGATGGTCCCCAGATGCGGTCCAGCCC
TCAGCAGTTTCTAGAGAACCATCAGATGTTTCCAGGGTGCCCCAAGGACCTGAAATGACCCTGTGCCTTA
TTTGAACTAACCAATCAGTTCGCTTCTCGCTTCTGTTCGCGCGCTTCTGCTCCCCGAGCTCAATAAAAGA
GCCCACAACCCCTCACTCGGGGCGCCAGTCCTCCGATTGACTGAGTCGCCCGGGTACCCGTGTATCCAAT
AAACCCTCTTGCAGTTGCATCCGACTTGTGGTCTCGCTGTTCCTTGGGAGGGTCTCCTCTGAGTGATTGA
CTACCCGTCAGCGGGGGTCTTTCATTTCCGACTTGTGGTCTCGCTGCCTTGGGAGGGTCTCCTCTGAGTG
ATTGACTACCCGTCAGCGGGGGTCTTCACATGCAGCATGTATCAAAATTAATTTGGTTTTTTTTCTTAAG
TATTTACATTAAATGGCCATAGTTGCATTAATGAATCGGCCAACGCGCGGGGAGAGGCGGTTTGCGTATT
GGCGCTCTTCCGCTTCCTCGCTCACTGACTCGCTGCGCTCGGTCGTTCGGCTGCGGCGAGCGGTATCAGC
TCACTCAAAGGCGGTAATACGGTTATCCACAGAATCAGGGGATAACGCAGGAAAGAACATGTGAGCAAAA
GGCCAGCAAAAGGCCAGGAACCGTAAAAAGGCCGCGTTGCTGGCGTTTTTCCATAGGCTCCGCCCCCCTG
ACGAGCATCACAAAAATCGACGCTCAAGTCAGAGGTGGCGAAACCCGACAGGACTATAAAGATACCAGGC
GTTTCCCCCTGGAAGCTCCCTCGTGCGCTCTCCTGTTCCGACCCTGCCGCTTACCGGATACCTGTCCGCC
TTTCTCCCTTCGGGAAGCGTGGCGCTTTCTCATAGCTCACGCTGTAGGTATCTCAGTTCGGTGTAGGTCG
TTCGCTCCAAGCTGGGCTGTGTGCACGAACCCCCCGTTCAGCCCGACCGCTGCGCCTTATCCGGTAACTA
TCGTCTTGAGTCCAACCCGGTAAGACACGACTTATCGCCACTGGCAGCAGCCACTGGTAACAGGATTAGC
AGAGCGAGGTATGTAGGCGGTGCTACAGAGTTCTTGAAGTGGTGGCCTAACTACGGCTACACTAGAAGGA
CAGTATTTGGTATCTGCGCTCTGCTGAAGCCAGTTACCTTCGGAAAAAGAGTTGGTAGCTCTTGATCCGG
CAAACAAACCACCGCTGGTAGCGGTGGTTTTTTTGTTTGCAAGCAGCAGATTACGCGCAGAAAAAAAGGA
TCTCAAGAAGATCCTTTGATCTTTTCTACGGGGTCTGACGCTCAGTGGAACGAAAACTCACGTTAAGGGA
TTTTGGTCATGAGATTATCAAAAAGGATCTTCACCTAGATCCTTTTAAATTAAAAATGAAGTTTGCGGCC
GCAAATCAATCTAAAGTATATATGAGTAAACTTGGTCTGACAGTTACCAATGCTTAATCAGTGAGGCACC
TATCTCAGCGATCTGTCTATTTCGTTCATCCATAGTTGCCTGACTCCCCGTCGTGTAGATAACTACGATA
CGGGAGGGCTTACCATCTGGCCCCAGTGCTGCAATGATACCGCGAGACCCACGCTCACCGGCTCCAGATT
TATCAGCAATAAACCAGCCAGCCGGAAGGGCCGAGCGCAGAAGTGGTCCTGCAACTTTATCCGCCTCCAT
CCAGTCTATTAATTGTTGCCGGGAAGCTAGAGTAAGTAGTTCGCCAGTTAATAGTTTGCGCAACGTTGTT
GCCATTGCTACAGGCATCGTGGTGTCACGCTCGTCGTTTGGTATGGCTTCATTCAGCTCCGGTTCCCAAC
GATCAAGGCGAGTTACATGATCCCCCATGTTGTGCAAAAAAGCGGTTAGCTCCTTCGGTCCTCCGATCGT
TGTCAGAAGTAAGTTGGCCGCAGTGTTATCACTCATGGTTATGGCAGCACTGCATAATTCTCTTACTGTC
ATGCCATCCGTAAGATGCTTTTCTGTGACTGGTGAGTACTCAACCAAGTCATTCTGAGAATAGTGTATGC
GGCGACCGAGTTGCTCTTGCCCGGCGTCAACACGGGATAATACCGCGCCACATAGCAGAACTTTAAAAGT
GCTCATCATTGGAAAACGTTCTTCGGGGCGAAAACTCTCAAGGATCTTACCGCTGTTGAGATCCAGTTCG
ATGTAACCCACTCGTGCACCCAACTGATCTTCAGCATCTTTTACTTTCACCAGCGTTTCTGGGTGAGCAA
AAACAGGAAGGCAAAATGCCGCAAAAAAGGGAATAAGGGCGACACGGAAATGTTGAATACTCATACTCTT
CCTTTTTCAATATTATTGAAGCATTTATCAGGGTTATTGTCTCATGAGCGGATACATATTTGAATGTATT
TAGAAAAATAAACAAATAGGGGTTCCGCGCACATTTCCCCGAAAAGTGCCAC
