>Addgene plasmid #63075 | pKG136 | addgene partial sequence | sequence record 106817 | EGFP-C 5'-CATGGTCCTGCTGGAGTTCGTG-3'
GTCCGGAGGGGATCGGTGGAGCTCCACCGGTGGCGGCCGCTCTAGAGAGAATCTTTATTTTCAGGGCGCC
GCCAAATTCAAAGAAACCGCTGCTGCTAAATTCGAACGCCAGCACATGGACAGCGGAGGTGGAGGTACTA
GTCTCGAGATGGCACTGTCTACGATTGTGAGTCAGCGTAAACAAATCAAACGTAAAGCCCCTCGTGGTTT
CCTGAAACGTGTGTTTAAACGTAAAAAACCTCAGCTGCGCCTGGAAAAATCAGGTGATCTGCTGGTTCAT
CTGAATTGCCTGTTATTCGTCCACCGTCTGGCAGAAGAATCCCGTACTAATGCCTGCGCTTCGAAATGTC
GTGTCATCAACAAAGAACATGTGCTGGCTGCCGCTAAAGTCATTCTGAAAAAATCCCGTGGCTGAGAATT
CTGCAGTCGACGGTACCGCGGGCCCGGGATCCACCGGATCTAGATAACTGATCATAATCAGCCATACCAC
ATTTGTAGAGGTTTTACTTGCTTTAAAAAACCTCCCACACCTCCCCCTGAACCTGAAACATAAAATGAAT
GCAATTCGCCAGCACAGTGGTCGACCCTGTGGAATGTGTGTCAGTTAGGGTGTGGAAAGTCCCCAGGCTC
CCCAGCAGGCAGAAGTATGCAAAGCATGCATCTCAATTAGTCAGCAACCAGGTGTGGAAAGTCCCCAGGC
TCCCCAGCAGGCAGAAGTATGCAAAGCATGCATCTCAATTAGTCAGCAACCATAGT
