>Addgene plasmid #63075 | pKG136 | addgene partial sequence | sequence record 106819 | pBABE3 5'-ACCCTAACTGACACACATTCC-3'
GCATTCATTTTATGTTTCAGGTTCAGGGGGAGGTGTGGGAGGTTTTTTAAAGCAAGTAAAACCTCTACAA
ATGTGGTATGGCTGATTATGATCAGTTATCTAGATCCGGTGGATCCCGGGCCCGCGGTACCGTCGACTGC
AGAATTCTCAGCCACGGGATTTTTTCAGAATGACTTTAGCGGCAGCCAGCACATGTTCTTTGTTGATGAC
ACGACATTTCGAAGCGCAGGCATTAGTACGGGATTCTTCTGCCAGACGGTGGACGAATAACAGGCAATTC
AGATGAACCAGCAGATCACCTGATTTTTCCAGGCGCAGCTGAGGTTTTTTACGTTTAAACACACGTTTCA
GGAAACCACGAGGGGCTTTACGTTTGATTTGTTTACGCTGACTCACAATCGTAGACAGTGCCATCTCGAG
ACTAGTACCTCCACCTCCGCTGTCCATGTGCTGGCGTTCGAATTTAGCAGCAGCGGTTTCTTTGAATTTG
GCGGCGCCCTGAAAATAAAGATTCTCTCTAGAGCGGCCGCCACCGGTGGAGCTCCACCGATCCCCTCCGG
ACTTGTACAGCTCGTCCATGCCGAGAGTGATCCCGGCGGCGGTCACGAACTCCAGCAGGACCATGTGATC
GCGCTTCTCGTTGGGGTCTTTGCTCAGGGCGGACTGGGTGCTCAGGTAGTGGTTGTCGGGCAGCAGCACG
GGGCCGTCGCCGATGGGGGTGTTCTGCTGGTAGTGGTCGGCGAGCTGCACGCTGCCGTCCTCGATGTTGT
GGCGGATCTTG
